>Addgene plasmid #31938 | OCT4-2A-eGFP-PGK-Puro | addgene full sequence | sequence record 202019 | Addgene NGS Result
CGAACGACCGAGCGCAGCGAGTCAGTGAGCGAGGAAGCGGAAGAGCGCCCAATACGCAAACCGCCTCTCC
CCGCGCGTTGGCCGATTCATTAATGCAGCTGGCACGACAGGTTTCCCGACTGGAAAGCGGGCAGTGAGCG
CAACGCAATTAATGTGAGTTAGCTCACTCATTAGGCACCCCAGGCTTTACACTTTATGCTTCCGGCTCGT
ATGTTGTGTGGAATTGTGAGCGGATAACAATTTCACACAGGAAACAGCTATGACCATGATTACGCCAAGC
TTGGTACCGAGCTCGGATCCACTAGTAACGGCCGCCAGTGTGCTGGAATTCGCCCTTTTCCTGCAGGTCC
CACCTGCACAGATATGCAAAGCAGAAACCCTCGTGCAGGCCCGAAAGAGAAAGCGAACCAGTATCGAGAA
CCGAGTGAGAGGCAACCTGGAGAATTTGTTCCTGCAGTGCCCGAAACCCACACTGCAGCAGATCAGCCAC
ATCGCCCAGCAGCTTGGGCTCGAGAAGGATGTGAGTGCCATGTCTCTCTGCGGGCTCCATCTCTTTCCCC
TGTCACCACCTCGCTTTCCCTAGCTCTGGCTCCTCCAACTGCTCTAGGGCTGTTGGCTTTGGACAGAATG
TCCAAGCAGTCAGGCCTGTCTCAGCTCATTCTCTAATGTCCTCCTCTAACTGCTCTAGGGCTGTTGGCTT
TGGATAGAATGTCCAAGCAGAGTCAGGCCCGTCTCAGCTCATTGTCTAATGTCATTCTCCTTTCTGTCAT
TCACTTGCAGGTGGTCCGAGTGTGGTTCTGTAACCGGCGCCAGAAGGGCAAGCGATCAAGCAGCGACTAT
GCACAACGAGAGGATTTTGAGGCTGCTGGGTCTCCTTTCTCAGGGGGACCAGTGTCCTTTCCTCTGGCCC
CAGGGCCCCATTTTGGTACCCCAGGCTATGGGAGCCCTCACTTCACTGCACTGTACTCCTCGGTCCCTTT
CCCTGAGGGGGAAGCCTTTCCCCCTGTCTCCGTCACCACTCTGGGCTCTCCCATGCATTCAAACGCTAGC
GCCACTAACTTCTCCCTGTTGAAACAAGCAGGGGATGTCGAAGAGAATCCCGGGCCAATGGTGAGCAAGG
GCGAGGAGCTGTTCACCGGGGTGGTGCCCATCCTGGTCGAGCTGGACGGCGACGTAAACGGCCACAAGTT
CAGCGTGTCCGGCGAGGGCGAGGGCGATGCCACCTACGGCAAGCTGACCCTGAAGTTCATCTGCACCACC
GGCAAGCTGCCCGTGCCCTGGCCCACCCTCGTGACCACCCTGACCTACGGCGTGCAGTGCTTCAGCCGCT
ACCCCGACCACATGAAGCAGCACGACTTCTTCAAGTCCGCCATGCCCGAAGGCTACGTCCAGGAGCGCAC
CATCTTCTTCAAGGACGACGGCAACTACAAGACCCGCGCCGAGGTGAAGTTCGAGGGCGACACCCTGGTG
AACCGCATCGAGCTGAAGGGCATCGACTTCAAGGAGGACGGCAACATCCTGGGGCACAAGCTGGAGTACA
ACTACAACAGCCACAACGTCTATATCATGGCCGACAAGCAGAAGAACGGCATCAAGGTGAACTTCAAGAT
CCGCCACAACATCGAGGACGGCAGCGTGCAGCTCGCCGACCACTACCAGCAGAACACCCCCATCGGCGAC
GGCCCCGTGCTGCTGCCCGACAACCACTACCTGAGCACCCAGTCCGCCCTGAGCAAAGACCCCAACGAGA
AGCGCGATCACATGGTCCTGCTGGAGTTCGTGACCGCCGCCGGGATCACTCTCGGCATGGACGAGCTGTA
CAAGTAAGAATTCCGATCATATTCAATAACCCTTAATATAACTTCGTATAATGTATGCTATACGAAGTTA
TTAGGTCTGAAGAGGAGTTTACGTCCAGCCAAGCTTAGGATCTCGACCTCGAAATTCTACCGGGTAGGGG
AGGCGCTTTTCCCAAGGCAGTCTGGAGCATGCGCTTTAGCAGCCCCGCTGGGCACTTGGCGCTACACAAG
TGGCCTCTGGCCTCGCACACATTCCACATCCACCGGTAGGCGCCAACCGGCTCCGTTCTTTGGTGGCCCC
TTCGCGCCACCTTCTACTCCTCCCCTAGTCAGGAAGTTCCCCCCCGCCCCGCAGCTCGCGTCGTGCAGGA
CGTGACAAATGGAAGTAGCACGTCTCACTAGTCTCGTGCAGATGGACAGCACCGCTGAGCAATGGAAGCG
GGTAGGCCTTTGGGGCAGCGGCCAATAGCAGCTTTGCTCCTTCGCTTTCTGGGCTCAGAGGCTGGGAAGG
GGTGGGTCCGGGGGAGCAGCGGGGCGGGCTCAGGGGCGGGCTCAGGGGCGGGGCGGGCGCCCGAAGGTCC
TCCGGAGGCCCGGCATTCTGCACGCTTCAAAAGCGCACGTCTGCCGCGCTGTTCTCCTCTTCCTCATCTC
CGGGCCTTTCGACCTGCATCCATCTAGATCTCGAGCAGCTGAAGCTTACCATGACCGAGTACAAGCCCAC
GGTGCGCCTCGCCACCCGCGACGACGTCCCCAGGGCCGTACGCACCCTCGCCGCCGCGTTCGCCGACTAC
CCCGCCACGCGCCACACCGTCGATCCGGACCGCCACATCGAGCGGGTCACCGAGCTGCAAGAACTCTTCC
TCACGCGCGTCGGGCTCGACATCGGCAAGGTGTGGGTCGCGGACGACGGCGCCGCGGTGGCGGTCTGGAC
CACGCCGGAGAGCGTCGAAGCGGGGGCGGTGTTCGCCGAGATCGGCCCGCGCATGGCCGAGTTGAGCGGT
TCCCGGCTGGCCGCGCAGCAACAGATGGAAGGCCTCCTGGCGCCGCACCGGCCCAAGGAGCCCGCGTGGT
TCCTGGCCACCGTCGGCGTCTCGCCCGACCACCAGGGCAAGGGTCTGGGCAGCGCCGTCGTGCTCCCCGG
AGTGGAGGCGGCCGAGCGCGCCGGGGTGCCCGCCTTCCTGGAGACCTCCGCGCCCCACAACCTCCCCTTC
TACGAGCGGCTCGGCTTCACCGTCACCGCCGACGTCGAGGTGCCCGAAGGACCGCGCACCTGGTGCATGA
CCCGCAAGCCCGGTGCCTGACGCCCGCCCCACGACCCGCAGCGCCCGACCGAAAGGAGCGCACGACCCCA
TGCATCGATGATATCAGATCCCCGGGATGCAGAAATTGATGATCTATTAAACAATAAAGATGTCCACTAA
AATGGAAGTTTTTCCTGTCATACTTTGTTAAGAAGGGTGAGAACAGAGTACCTACATTTTGAATGGAAGG
ATTGGAGCTACGGGGGTGGGGGTGGGGTGGGATTAGATAAATGCCTGCTCTTTACTGAAGGCTCTTTACT
ATTGCTTTATGATAATGTTTCATAGTTGGATATCATAATTTAAACAAGCAAAACCAAATTAAGGGCCAGC
TCATTCCTCCCACTCATGATCTATAGATCTATAGATCTCTCGTGGGATCATTGTTTTTCTCTTGATTCCC
ACTTTGTGGTTCTAAGTACTGTGGTTTCCAAATGTGTCAGTTTCATAGCCTGAAGAACGAGATCAGCAGC
CTCTGTTCCACATACACTTCATTCTCAGTATTGTTTTGCCAAGTTCTAATTCCATCAGAAGCTGGTCGAG
ATCCGGAACCCTTAATATAACTTCGTATAATGTATGCTATACGAAGTTATTAGGTCCCTCGAAGAGGTTC
ACTAGGCGCGCCGGTGCCTGCCCTTCTAGGAATGGGGGACAGGGGGAGGGGAGGAGCTAGGGAAAGAAAA
CCTGGAGTTTGTGCCAGGGTTTTTGGGATTAAGTTCTTCATTCACTAAGGAAGGAATTGGGAACACAAAG
GGTGGGGGCAGGGGAGTTTGGGGCAACTGGTTGGAGGGAAGGTGAAGTTCAATGATGCTCTTGATTTTAA
TCCCACATCATGTATCACTTTTTTCTTAAATAAAGAAGCCTGGGACACAGTAGATAGACACACTTATCTT
GGTTTGTCCTTCAGTTACTGAGGTGGGGATGGGAATATCCAATGCTCATACCCAAGTGACCCTGAAACTA
AGGTGCCATTTACACTCCTTAAGGTCACACAACATCAGAGGGAGAGCTGGGATTGCAGCCAAGTTTATTT
GTACAGGGCCCTGTGATAGGCTAGTTCCCAAAAGCCTGTGATGCAAGAACTTTTGCCCATAGACTCAGTC
ACCATGTAGCTGTTACCTGTTCAGAGCTGGCTTTTTGCTTTCCCACCCTACTCTGGAATTCTTAAATGGC
TTTATACTTAGAAATCATCTTATTTCTGTTGAACCTAGATCACCCCAACCAGAAACTTCTATTAATACTT
TGTGCTTTCTTGATACCAGGGTCTATTTGGTTTCCACTTAAGGTTTTTGCATACTCTGCCCATAAGTGAC
TCATTAGTTACGGCCGGCCAAAAGGGCGAATTCTGCAGATATCCATCACACTGGCGGCCGCTCGAGCATG
CATCTAGAGGGCCCAATTCGCCCTATAGTGAGTCGTATTACAATTCACTGGCCGTCGTTTTACAACGTCG
TGACTGGGAAAACCCTGGCGTTACCCAACTTAATCGCCTTGCAGCACATCCCCCTTTCGCCAGCTGGCGT
AATAGCGAAGAGGCCCGCACCGATCGCCCTTCCCAACAGTTGCGCAGCCTGAATGGCGAATGG
[124 nt withheld, positions 4684-4807]
C
[91 nt withheld, positions 4809-4899]
A
[49 nt withheld, positions 4901-4949]
CCTTTGACGTTGGAGTCCACGTTCTTT
[37 nt withheld, positions 4977-5013]
ACCCTATCTCGGTCTATTCTTTTGATTTATAAGGGATTTTGCCGATTTCGGCCTATTGGTTAAAAAATGA
GCTGATTTAACAAAAATTTAACGCGAATTTTAACAAAATTCAGGGCGCAAGGGCTGCTAAAGGAAGCGGA
ACACGTAGAAAGCCAGTCCGCAGAAACGGTGCTGACCCCGGATGAATGTCAGCTACTGGGCTATCTGGAC
AAGGGAAAACGCAAGCGCAAAGAGAAAGCAGGTAGCTTGCAGTGGGCTTACATGGCGATAGCTAGACTGG
GCGGTTTTATGGACAGCAAGCGAACCGGAATTGCCAGCTGGGGCGCCCTCTGGTAAGGTTGGGAAGCCCT
GCAAAGTAAACTGGATGGCTTTCTTGCCGCCAAGGATCTGATGGCGCAGGGGATCAAGATCTGATCAAGA
GACAGGATGAGGATCGTTTCGCATGATTGAACAAGATGGATTGCACGCAGGTTCTCCGGCCGCTTGGGTG
GAGAGGCTATTCGGCTATGACTGGGCACAACAGACAATCGGCTGCTCTGATGCCGCCGTGTTCCGGCTGT
CAGCGCAGGGGCGCCCGGTTCTTTTTGTCAAGACCGACCTGTCCGGTGCCCTGAATGAACTGCAGGACGA
GGCAGCGCGGCTATCGTGGCTGGCCACGACGGGCGTTCCTTGCGCAGCTGTGCTCGACGTTGTCACTGAA
GCGGGAAGGGACTGGCTGCTATTGGGCGAAGTGCCGGGGCAGGATCTCCTGTCATCCCACCTTGCTCCTG
CCGAGAAAGTATCCATCATGGCTGATGCAATGCGGCGGCTGCATACGCTTGATCCGGCTACCTGCCCATT
CGACCACCAAGCGAAACATCGCATCGAGCGAGCACGTACTCGGATGGAAGCCGGTCTTGTCGATCAGGAT
GATCTGGACGAAGAGCATCAGGGGCTCGCGCCAGCCGAACTGTTCGCCAGGCTCAAGGCGCGCATGCCCG
ACGGCGAGGATCTCGTCGTGACCCATGGCGATGCCTGCTTGCCGAATATCATGGTGGAAAATGGCCGCTT
TTCTGGATTCATCGACTGTGGCCGGCTGGGTGTGGCGGACCGCTATCAGGACATAGCGTTGGCTACCCGT
GATATTGCTGAAGAGCTTGGCGGCGAATGGGCTGACCGCTTCCTCGTGCTTTACGGTATCGCCGCTCCCG
ATTCGCAGCGCATCGCCTTCTATCGCCTTCTTGACGAGTTCTTCTGAATTGAAAAAGGAAGAGTATGAGT
ATTCAACATTTCCGTGTCGCCCTTATTCCCTTTTTTGCGGCATTTTGCCTTCCTGTTTTTGCTCACCCAG
AAACGCTGGTGAAAGTAAAAGATGCTGAAGATCAGTTGGGTGCACGAGTGGGTTACATCGAACTGGATCT
CAACAGCGGTAAGATCCTTGAGAGTTTTCGCCCCGAAGAACGTTTTCCAATGATGAGCACTTTTAAAGTT
CTGCTATGTGGCGCGGTATTATCCCGTATTGACGCCGGGCAAGAGCAACTCGGTCGCCGCATACACTATT
CTCAGAATGACTTGGTTGAGTACTCACCAGTCACAGAAAAGCATCTTACGGATGGCATGACAGTAAGAGA
ATTATGCAGTGCTGCCATAACCATGAGTGATAACACTGCGGCCAACTTACTTCTGACAACGATCGGAGGA
CCGAAGGAGCTAACCGCTTTTTTGCACAACATGGGGGATCATGTAACTCGCCTTGATCGTTGGGAACCGG
AGCTGAATGAAGCCATACCAAACGACGAGCGTGACACCACGATGCCTGTAGCAATGGCAACAACGTTGCG
CAAACTATTAACTGGCGAACTACTTACTCTAGCTTCCCGGCAACAATTAATAGACTGGATGGAGGCGGAT
AAAGTTGCAGGACCACTTCTGCGCTCGGCCCTTCCGGCTGGCTGGTTTATTGCTGATAAATCTGGAGCCG
GTGAGCGTGGGTCTCGCGGTATCATTGCAGCACTGGGGCCAGATGGTAAGCCCTCCCGTATCGTAGTTAT
CTACACGACGGGGAGTCAGGCAACTATGGATGAACGAAATAGACAGATCGCTGAGATAGGTGCCTCACTG
ATTAAGCATTGGTAACTGTCAGACCAAGTTTACTCATATATACTTTAGATTGATTTAAAACTTCATTTTT
AATTTAAAAGGATCTAGGTGAAGATCCTTTTTGATAATCTCATGACCAAAATCCCTTAACGTGAGTTTTC
GTTCCACTGAGCGTCAGACCCCGTAGAAAAGATCAAAGGATCTTCTTGAGATCCTTTTTTTCTGCGCGTA
ATCTGCTGCTTGCAAACAAAAAAACCACCGCTACCAGCGGTGGTTTGTTTGCCGGATCAAGAGCTACCAA
CTCTTTTTCCGAAGGTAACTGGCTTCAGCAGAGCGCAGATACCAAATACTGTTCTTCTAGTGTAGCCGTA
GTTAGGCCACCACTTCAAGAACTCTGTAGCACCGCCTACATACCTCGCTCTGCTAATCCTGTTACCAGTG
GCTGCTGCCAGTGGCGATAAGTCGTGTCTTACCGGGTTGGACTCAAGACGATAGTTACCGGATAAGGCGC
AGCGGTCGGGCTGAACGGGGGGTTCGTGCACACAGCCCAGCTTGGAGCGAACGACCTACACCGAACTGAG
ATACCTACAGCGTGAGCTATGAGAAAGCGCCACGCTTCCCGAAGGGAGAAAGGCGGACAGGTATCCGGTA
AGCGGCAGGGTCGGAACAGGAGAGCGCACGAGGGAGCTTCCAGGGGGAAACGCCTGGTATCTTTATAGTC
CTGTCGGGTTTCGCCACCTCTGACTTGAGCGTCGATTTTTGTGATGCTCGTCAGGGGGGCGGAGCCTATG
GAAAAACGCCAGCAACGCGGCCTTTTTACGGTTCCTGGCCTTTTGCTGGCCTTTTGCTCACATGTTCTTT
CCTGCGTTATCCCCTGATTCTGTGGATAACCGTATTACCGCCTTTGAGTGAGCTGATACCGCTCGCCGCA
GC
Features (pLannotate 1.2.2; 21 found; start..end, strand, type, name):
      1..43      +  rep_origin     RSF ori (fragment): Plasmids containing the RSF 1030 origin of replication can be propagated in E. coli cells that contain additional plasmids with compatible origins.
     45..137     +  CDS            lacI (fragment): lac repressor; lacI; The lac repressor binds to the lac operator to inhibit transcription in E. coli. This inhibition can be relieved by adding lactose or isopropyl-β-D-thiogalactopyranoside (IPTG).
    150..171     +  protein_bind   CAP binding site: CAP binding activates transcription in the presence of cAMP. E. coli catabolite activator protein
    186..216     +  promoter       lac promoter: promoter for the E. coli lac operon
    224..240     +  protein_bind   lac operator: The lac repressor binds to the lac operator to inhibit transcription in E. coli. This inhibition can be relieved by adding lactose or isopropyl-β-D-thiogalactopyranoside (IPTG). lac repressor encoded by lacI
    359..541     +  CDS            POU5F1 (fragment): PO5F1_HUMAN - Also known as OCT3, OCT4, OTF3. Experimental evidence at protein level: Swiss-Prot protein existence level 1. Transcription factor that binds to the octamer motif (5'- ATTTGCAT-3'). Forms a trimeric complex with SOX2 or SOX15 on DNA and controls the expression of a number of genes involved in embryonic development such as YES1, FGF4, UTF1 and ZFP206. Critical for early embryogenesis and for embryonic stem cell pluripotency. From Homo sapiens (Human).
    781..1044    +  CDS            POU5F1 (fragment): PO5F1_HUMAN - Also known as OCT3, OCT4, OTF3. Experimental evidence at protein level: Swiss-Prot protein existence level 1. Transcription factor that binds to the octamer motif (5'- ATTTGCAT-3'). Forms a trimeric complex with SOX2 or SOX15 on DNA and controls the expression of a number of genes involved in embryonic development such as YES1, FGF4, UTF1 and ZFP206. Critical for early embryogenesis and for embryonic stem cell pluripotency. From Homo sapiens (Human).
   1108..1827    +  CDS            EGFP: the original enhanced GFP (Yang et al., 1996) mammalian codon-optimized
   1858..1891    -  protein_bind   loxP: Cre-mediated recombination occurs in the 8-bp core sequence (GCATACAT). Cre recombinase
   1952..2461    +  promoter       PGK promoter: mouse phosphoglycerate kinase 1 promoter
   2501..3100    +  CDS            PuroR (fragment): puromycin N-acetyltransferase; pac from Streptomyces; confers resistance to puromycin
   3178..3630    +  polyA_signal   PGK poly(A) signal: mouse phosphoglycerate kinase 1 polyadenylation signal
   3657..3690    -  protein_bind   loxP: Cre-mediated recombination occurs in the 8-bp core sequence (GCATACAT). Cre recombinase
   4502..4520    -  promoter       T7 promoter: promoter for bacteriophage T7 RNA polymerase
   4523..4680    +  CDS            lacZα (fragment): LacZα fragment of β-galactosidase; lacZ fragment
   4684..5112    +  rep_origin     f1 ori (sequence partly withheld): f1 bacteriophage origin of replication; arrow indicates direction of (+) strand synthesis
   5125..5424    +  CDS            tnpA (fragment): TN5P_ECOLX - Also known as tnp. Experimental evidence at protein level: Swiss-Prot protein existence level 1. Mediates transposition of transposon Tn5 by a 'cut and paste' mechanism. First, the monomeric transposase binds the 19 bp inverted DNA repeats flanking the transposon. Then, dimerization of the DNA- bound transposase creates a synaptic DNA complex. After nicking of the first DNA strand, excision of the transposon proceeds through a series of intermediates. The transposase then mediates the insertion of the transposon at a new site by strand transfer. The activity of the wild- type tran
   5456..6247    +  CDS            neo: KKA2_KLEPN - Also known as kan, nptII. Experimental evidence at protein level: Swiss-Prot protein existence level 1. Resistance to kanamycin, neomycin, paromomycin, ribostamycin, butirosin and gentamicin B. From Klebsiella pneumoniae.
   6251..6267    +  promoter       AmpR promoter (fragment): bla
   6268..7128    +  CDS            AmpR: β-lactamase; bla; confers resistance to ampicillin, carbenicillin, and related antibiotics
   7299..7887    +  rep_origin     ori: high-copy-number ColE1/pMB1/pBR322/pUC origin of replication
