[The description below was written by a language model from this plasmid's Addgene catalogue record, the feature table of its GenBank file and pLannotate feature annotations shown in this document.]
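Description:
OCT4-2A-eGFP-PGK-Puro is a homologous-recombination donor plasmid for targeting the human OCT4 (POU5F1) locus, built in the PCR2.1 cloning backbone. It is maintained in E. coli through a high-copy ColE1/pUC-type origin and selected with ampicillin via the bla gene. The backbone also carries a kanamycin/neomycin resistance gene, an f1 origin, and remnants of the lac promoter/operator, lacZα and T7 promoter region that flank the cloning site. The full sequence record is about 8 kb. The catalogue lists a nearly identical figure as the backbone size without insert, which probably reflects the whole plasmid.

The payload begins with human POU5F1 genomic sequence, annotated as two separated coding fragments consistent with terminal exons split by an intron, which serves as the 5′ homology arm. It runs into an EGFP coding sequence, recorded as a C-terminal fusion. The plasmid name indicates a 2A peptide between OCT4 and EGFP, which would let the reporter be co-translated yet released as a separate protein, though the 2A is not annotated in the feature table. Downstream lies a loxP-flanked cassette in which the mouse PGK promoter drives puromycin N-acetyltransferase with a PGK polyadenylation signal, allowing drug selection of targeted cells and later removal of the marker by Cre. The unannotated stretch after the second loxP site presumably holds the 3′ homology arm, but the record does not say so. The depositor notes an R166H substitution in the puromycin gene that is not expected to affect function. The separate GenBank record covers only an 830 bp portion spanning this PuroR gene.

The associated publication concerns TALE nuclease-mediated engineering of human pluripotent cells, so the donor is used alongside site-specific nucleases to make cells in which EGFP reports endogenous OCT4 expression.
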