Addgene plasmid #31938: OCT4-2A-eGFP-PGK-Puro
Purpose: Human OCT4 genomic targeting donor
Depositing lab: Rudolf Jaenisch. Depositing organization: Whitehead Institute for Biomedical Research. Publication: Genetic engineering of human pluripotent cells using TALE nucleases. Hockemeyer D, Wang H, Kiani S, Lai CS, Gao Q, Cassady JP, Cost GJ, Zhang L, Santiago Y, Miller JC, Zeitler B, Cherone JM, Meng X, Hinkley SJ, Rebar EJ, Gregory PD, Urnov FD, Jaenisch R. Nat Biotechnol. 2011 Jul 7. doi: 10.1038/nbt.1927. PubMed 21738127.
Backbone
  Vector backbone: PCR2.1
  Backbone manufacturer: invitrogen
  Backbone size w/o insert (bp): 8012
  Vector type: targeting donor
  Selectable markers: Puro
Growth in bacteria
  Bacterial resistance: Ampicillin, 100 μg/mL
  Growth temperature: 37°C
  Growth strain: Top10/P3
  Copy number: High Copy
Gene/Insert
  Gene/Insert name: OCT4 (alt name: Pou5F1)
  Species: H. sapiens (human)
  Entrez Gene: POU5F1 (a.k.a. OCT3, OCT4, OCT4Borf1, OTF-3, OTF3, OTF4, Oct-3, Oct-4, Oct3/4)
  Tag / fusion protein: eGFP (C terminal on insert)
  Cloning method: Restriction Enzyme; 5′ cloning site - (unknown if destroyed); 3′ cloning site - (unknown if destroyed)
  Sequencing primers: 5′ M13; 3′ M13
Terms and licenses: Academic/Nonprofit Terms; Industry Terms: Not Available to Industry
Depositor comments: Please note that the Puromycin selection cassette in this plasmid has a R166H mutation. This mutation has been observed in other plasmids and should not have any affect on the function.
How to cite: OCT4-2A-eGFP-PGK-Puro was a gift from Rudolf Jaenisch (Addgene plasmid # 31938 ; http://n2t.net/addgene:31938 ; RRID:Addgene_31938)
