LOCUS       Exported 830 bp ds-DNA linear SYN 19-MAY-2021
DEFINITION  Human OCT4 genomic targeting donor.
ACCESSION   .
VERSION     .
KEYWORDS    OCT4-2A-eGFP-PGK-Puro
SOURCE      synthetic DNA construct
  ORGANISM  synthetic DNA construct
REFERENCE   1 (bases 1 to 830)
  AUTHORS   Hockemeyer D, Wang H, Kiani S, Lai CS, Gao Q, Cassady JP, Cost GJ,
            Zhang L, Santiago Y, Miller JC, Zeitler B, Cherone JM, Meng X,
            Hinkley SJ, Rebar EJ, Gregory PD, Urnov FD, Jaenisch R
  TITLE     Genetic engineering of human pluripotent cells using TALE nucleases.
  JOURNAL   Nat Biotechnol. 2011 Jul 7. doi: 10.1038/nbt.1927.
  PUBMED    21738127
REFERENCE   2 (bases 1 to 830)
  AUTHORS   .
  TITLE     Direct Submission
  JOURNAL   Exported May 19, 2021 from SnapGene Server 1.1.58
            http://www.snapgene.com
FEATURES             Location/Qualifiers
     source          1..830
                     /organism="synthetic DNA construct"
                     /mol_type="other DNA"
     CDS             55..654
                     /codon_start=1
                     /gene="pac from Streptomyces alboniger"
                     /product="puromycin N-acetyltransferase"
                     /label=PuroR
                     /note="confers resistance to puromycin"
                     /translation="MTEYKPTVRLATRDDVPRAVRTLAAAFADYPATRHTVDPDRHIER
                     VTELQELFLTRVGLDIGKVWVADDGAAVAVWTTPESVEAGAVFAEIGPRMAELSGSRLA
                     AQQQMEGLLAPHRPKEPAWFLATVGVSPDHQGKGLGSAVVLPGVEAAERAGVPAFLETS
                     APHNLPFYERLGFTVTADVEVPEGPRTWCMTRKPGA"
     primer_bind     complement(55..74)
                     /label=Puro-R
                     /note="Puromycin resistance gene, reverse primer. Also
                     called puro-variant-R"
ORIGIN
        1 tctccgggcc tttcgacctg catccatcta gatctcgagc agctgaagct taccatgacc
       61 gagtacaagc ccacggtgcg cctcgccacc cgcgacgacg tccccagggc cgtacgcacc
      121 ctcgccgccg cgttcgccga ctaccccgcc acgcgccaca ccgtcgatcc ggaccgccac
      181 atcgagcggg tcaccgagct gcaagaactc ttcctcacgc gcgtcgggct cgacatcggc
      241 aaggtgtggg tcgcggacga cggcgccgcg gtggcggtct ggaccacgcc ggagagcgtc
      301 gaagcggggg cggtgttcgc cgagatcggc ccgcgcatgg ccgagttgag cggttcccgg
      361 ctggccgcgc agcaacagat ggaaggcctc ctggcgccgc accggcccaa ggagcccgcg
      421 tggttcctgg ccaccgtcgg cgtctcgccc gaccaccagg gcaagggtct gggcagcgcc
      481 gtcgtgctcc ccggagtgga ggcggccgag cgcgccgggg tgcccgcctt cctggagacc
      541 tccgcgcccc acaacctccc cttctacgag cggctcggct tcaccgtcac cgccgacgtc
      601 gaggtgcccg aaggaccgcg cacctggtgc atgacccgca agcccggtgc ctgacgcccg
      661 ccccacgacc cgcagcgccc gaccgaaagg agcgcacgac cccatgcatc gatgatatca
      721 gatccccggg atgcagaaat tgatgatcta ttaaacaata aagatgtcca ctaaaatgga
      781 agtttttcct gtcatacttt gttaagaagg gtgagaacag agtacctaca
//
