>Addgene plasmid #31938 | OCT4-2A-eGFP-PGK-Puro | addgene partial sequence | sequence record 37359 | EGFP-N 5'-CGTCGCCGTCCAGCTCGACCAG-3'
CTCTCGCCCTTGCTCACCATTGGCCCGGGATTCTCTTCGACATCCCCTGCTTGTTTCAACAGGGAGAAGT
TAGTGGCGCTAGCGTTTGAATGCATGGGAGAGCCCAGAGTGGTGACGGAGACAGGGGGAAAGGCTTCCCC
CTCAGGGAAAGGGACCGAGGAGTACAGTGCAGTGAAGTGAGGGCTCCCATAGCCTGGGGTACCAAAATGG
GGCCCTGGGGCCAGAGGAAAGGACACTGGTCCCCCTGAGAAAGGAGACCCAGCAGCCTCAAAATCCTCTC
GTTGTGCATAGTCGCTGCTTGATCGCTTGCCCTTCTGGCGCCGGTTACAGAACCACACTCGGACCACCTG
CAAGTGAATGACAGAAAGGAGAATGACATTAGACAATGAGCTGAGACGGGCCTGACTCTGCTTGGACATT
CTATCCAAAGCCAACAGCCCTAGAGCAGTTAGAGGAGGACATTAGAGAATGAGCTGAGACAGGCCTGACT
GCTTGGACATTCTGTCCAAAGCCAACAGCCCTAGAGCAGTTGGAGGAGCCAGAGCTAGGGAAAGCGAGGT
GGTGACAGGGGAAAGAGATGGAGCCCGCAGAGAGACATGGCACTCACATCCTTCTCGAGCCCAAGCTGCT
GGGCGATGTGGCTGATCTGCTGCAGTGTGGGTTTCGGGCACTGCAGGAACAAATTCTCCAGGTTGCCTCT
CACTCGGTTCTCGATACTGGTTCGCTTTCTCTTTCGGGCCTGCACGAGGGTTTCTGCTTTGCATATCTGT
GCAGGTGGGACCTGCAGGAAAAGGGCGAATTCCAGCACACTGGCGGCCGTTACTAGTGGATCCGAGCTCG
GTACCAAGCTTGGCGTAATCATGGTCATAGCTGTTTCCTGTGTGAAATTGTTATCCGCTC
